Addgene plasmid #20156: CF-Inp(D281A)
Depositing lab: Tobias Meyer. Publication: Rapid chemically induced changes of PtdIns(4,5)P2 gate KCNQ ion channels. Suh BC, Inoue T, Meyer T, Hille B. Science. 2006 Dec 1. 314(5804):1454-7. 10.1126/science.1131163 PubMed 16990515.
Backbone
  Vector backbone: ECFP-C1
  Backbone manufacturer: Clontech
  Backbone size w/o insert (bp): 4733
  Vector type: Mammalian Expression
  Selectable markers: Neomycin (select with G418)
Growth in bacteria
  Bacterial resistance: Kanamycin, 50 μg/mL
  Growth temperature: 37°C
  Growth strain: DH5alpha
  Copy number: High Copy
Gene/Insert
  Gene/Insert name: CFP-FKBP-Inp54p (D281A) (alt name: Inp54)
  Species: S. cerevisiae (budding yeast)
  Mutation: Stop codon at position 331. D281A mutation.
  GenBank ID: Z74807
  Entrez Gene: INP54 (a.k.a. YOL065C)
  Cloning method: Restriction Enzyme; 5′ cloning site EcoR1 (not destroyed); 3′ cloning site BamH1 (not destroyed)
  Sequencing primers: 5′ n/a
Terms and licenses: Academic/Nonprofit Terms; Industry Terms: Not Available to Industry
How to cite: CF-Inp(D281A) was a gift from Tobias Meyer (Addgene plasmid # 20156 ; http://n2t.net/addgene:20156 ; RRID:Addgene_20156)
