[The description below was written by a language model from this plasmid's Addgene catalogue record and pLannotate feature annotations shown in this document.]
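Description:
CF-Inp(D281A) is a mammalian expression plasmid built on the Clontech ECFP-C1 backbone, about 6.2 kb in the depositor's full sequence. It replicates in E. coli from a high-copy ColE1/pUC-type origin and also carries an f1 phage origin. A single NeoR/KanR (Tn5 aminoglycoside phosphotransferase) gene provides both selections. It sits downstream of tandem bacterial (AmpR-type) and SV40 early promoters and ends with an HSV TK polyadenylation signal, giving kanamycin resistance in bacteria and G418 resistance in mammalian cells. Short annotated fragments of ble, SV40 large T antigen and the bGH poly(A) signal appear to be backbone remnants or partial matches rather than functional parts.

The payload is a three-part fusion driven by the CMV immediate-early enhancer and promoter and terminated by the SV40 poly(A) signal: ECFP at the N-terminus, then an FKBP12-derived domain, then the yeast inositol polyphosphate 5-phosphatase Inp54p, cloned between EcoRI and BamHI sites. The automated annotation labels the FKBP segment as the F36V variant DmrB, whereas the catalogue simply calls it FKBP, so the exact variant should be checked against the sequence. The Inp54p portion is recorded as carrying a stop codon at position 331, which truncates the protein, and a D281A substitution.

The associated publication concerns rapid, chemically induced changes in PtdIns(4,5)P2 that gate KCNQ channels. This fits a dimerizer-recruitable enzyme whose FKBP domain lets a small molecule bring the phosphatase to a membrane-anchored partner, with CFP reporting its location. The record does not state the effect of D281A. A point mutant of this kind would typically serve as a catalytically impaired control for the wild-type construct, but that is an inference.
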