Features (pLannotate 1.2.2; 16 found; start..end, strand, type, name):
     61..364     +  enhancer       CMV enhancer: human cytomegalovirus immediate early enhancer
    365..568     +  promoter       CMV promoter: human cytomegalovirus (CMV) immediate early promoter
    613..1329    +  CDS            ECFP: ECFP is a basic (constitutively fluorescent) cyan fluorescent protein published in 1996, derived from Aequorea victoria. It has low acid sensitivity.
   1342..1662    +  CDS            DmrB: F36V mutant of FK506-binding protein FKBP12 binds synthetic ligands that do not bind wild-type FKBP
   1724..1745    +  misc_feature   MCS (fragment): multiple cloning site
   1747..2898    +  CDS            INP54: INP54_YEAST - Experimental evidence at protein level: Swiss-Prot protein existence level 1. Regulates the phosphatidylinositol (4,5)-diphosphate levels on the cytoplasmic surface of the endoplasmic reticulum and thereby regulates secretion. Does not utilize phosphatidylinositol 3,5- bisphosphate (PtdIns(3,5)P2), nor phosphatidylinositol 3-phosphate (PtdIns(3)P) and phosphatidylinositol 4-phosphate (PtdIns(4)P). From Saccharomyces cerevisiae (strain ATCC 204508 / S288c) (Baker's yeast).
   2924..3008    +  CDS            large T antigen (fragment): large T antigen from SV40 (simian virus 40)
   3031..3152    +  polyA_signal   SV40 poly(A) signal: SV40 polyadenylation signal
   3186..3614    -  rep_origin     f1 ori (sequence partly withheld): f1 bacteriophage origin of replication; arrow indicates direction of (+) strand synthesis
   3641..3745    +  promoter       AmpR promoter: bla
   3747..4104    +  promoter       SV40 promoter: SV40 enhancer and early promoter
   4139..4933    +  CDS            NeoR/KanR: aminoglycoside phosphotransferase from Tn5; aph(3')-II (or nptII); confers resistance to neomycin, kanamycin, and G418 (Geneticin®)
   4954..5106    +  CDS            ble (fragment): BLE_KLEPN - Experimental evidence at protein level: Swiss-Prot protein existence level 1. Binding protein with a strong affinity to the bleomycin family of antibiotics. Binds to CL990; an antimitotic-antibiotic compound. From Klebsiella pneumoniae.
   5165..5212    +  polyA_signal   HSV TK poly(A) signal: herpes simplex virus thymidine kinase polyadenylation signal (Cole and Stacy, 1985)
   5303..5319    -  polyA_signal   bGH poly(A) signal (fragment): bovine growth hormone polyadenylation signal
   5541..6129    +  rep_origin     ori: high-copy-number ColE1/pMB1/pBR322/pUC origin of replication
>Addgene plasmid #20156 | CF-Inp(D281A) | depositor full sequence | sequence record 9493 | Author sequence
TAGTTATTAATAGTAATCAATTACGGGGTCATTAGTTCATAGCCCATATATGGAGTTCCGCGTTACATAA
CTTACGGTAAATGGCCCGCCTGGCTGACCGCCCAACGACCCCCGCCCATTGACGTCAATAATGACGTATG
TTCCCATAGTAACGCCAATAGGGACTTTCCATTGACGTCAATGGGTGGAGTATTTACGGTAAACTGCCCA
CTTGGCAGTACATCAAGTGTATCATATGCCAAGTACGCCCCCTATTGACGTCAATGACGGTAAATGGCCC
GCCTGGCATTATGCCCAGTACATGACCTTATGGGACTTTCCTACTTGGCAGTACATCTACGTATTAGTCA
TCGCTATTACCATGGTGATGCGGTTTTGGCAGTACATCAATGGGCGTGGATAGCGGTTTGACTCACGGGG
ATTTCCAAGTCTCCACCCCATTGACGTCAATGGGAGTTTGTTTTGGCACCAAAATCAACGGGACTTTCCA
AAATGTCGTAACAACTCCGCCCCATTGACGCAAATGGGCGGTAGGCGTGTACGGTGGGAGGTCTATATAA
GCAGAGCTGGTTTAGTGAACCGTCAGATCCGCTAGCGCTACCGGTCGCCACCATGGTGAGCAAGGGCGAG
GAGCTGTTCACCGGGGTGGTGCCCATCCTGGTCGAGCTGGACGGCGACGTAAACGGCCACAAGTTCAGCG
TGTCCGGCGAGGGCGAGGGCGATGCCACCTACGGCAAGCTGACCCTGAAGTTCATCTGCACCACCGGCAA
GCTGCCCGTGCCCTGGCCCACCCTCGTGACCACCCTGACCTGGGGCGTGCAGTGCTTCAGCCGCTACCCC
GACCACATGAAGCAGCACGACTTCTTCAAGTCCGCCATGCCCGAAGGCTACGTCCAGGAGCGCACCATCT
TCTTCAAGGACGACGGCAACTACAAGACCCGCGCCGAGGTGAAGTTCGAGGGCGACACCCTGGTGAACCG
CATCGAGCTGAAGGGCATCGACTTCAAGGAGGACGGCAACATCCTGGGGCACAAGCTGGAGTACAACTAC
ATCAGCCACAACGTCTATATCACCGCCGACAAGCAGAAGAACGGCATCAAGGCCAACTTCAAGATCCGCC
ACAACATCGAGGACGGCAGCGTGCAGCTCGCCGACCACTACCAGCAGAACACCCCCATCGGCGACGGCCC
CGTGCTGCTGCCCGACAACCACTACCTGAGCACCCAGTCCGCCCTGAGCAAAGACCCCAACGAGAAGCGC
GATCACATGGTCCTGCTGGAGTTCGTGACCGCCGCCGGGATCACTCTCGGCATGGACGAGCTGTACAAGA
GTGCTGGTGGTGGAGTGCAGGTGGAAACCATCTCCCCAGGAGACGGGCGCACCTTCCCCAAGCGCGGCCA
GACCTGCGTGGTGCACTACACCGGGATGCTTGAAGATGGAAAGAAATTTGATTCCTCCCGGGACAGAAAC
AAGCCCTTTAAGTTTATGCTAGGCAAGCAGGAGGTGATCCGAGGCTGGGAAGAAGGGGTTGCCCAGATGA
GTGTGGGTCAGAGAGCCAAACTGACTATATCTCCAGATTATGCCTATGGTGCCACTGGGCACCCAGGCAT
CATCCCACCACATGCCACTCTCGTCTTCGATGTGGAGCTTCTAAAACTGGAAAGTGCTGGTGGTAGTGCT
GGTGGTAGTGCTGGTGGTAGTGCTGGTGGTAGTGCTGGTGGTCCTCGAGCTCAAGCTTCGAATTCGATGA
ACAAAACGAATTGGAAGGTATCTGTAACTACATTCAATTGTGGTAAGGAATTTCCCGTTGAAAATTCGAA
AGCAATCGTTAAGCAATTGCTTTTCCCCTACGATGACGGCATCTCCCAATTGGAATTGCAAGATCTATAT
GTGTTGGGGTTCCAAGAAGTAGTCCCCATATGGCAAGGCTCCTTCCCTGCTGTTAATCGTGATTTAATCG
ATAGAATTACAACTACTGCGGTTAATTGTCTGAATGAAAAAGTGTCAGCTACACAAGGGGATGAGCAGTA
TTCATGTTTAGGGGTGAATAGTCTTGGGGCGATTACCATAATAGTATTATACAATAATAATGCGCTAAAG
GTAAAAGATGATATTTTGAAACGGAATGGGAAATGCGGTTGGTTTGGTACACACTTGAAAGGTGGAACTT
TGATAAGTTTTCAGATGACACGCAATGGCGAGGAGAACTGGGAAAGATTTAGCTATATTTGTGCTCATTT
AAATGCAAATGAAGGTGTCAACAATAGAAATCAAAGAATAGATGATTACAAACGAATAATGAGTGAAGTG
TGTGATTCTGAGGTTGCAAAAAGCGACCACTTTTTCTTTCTAGGCGATTTGAATTTTAGGGTTACTAGTA
CTTATGATCCAACTACCAATTATTCGTCCACCACAACGTTAAGGCGTCTATTAGAAAATCATGAAGAACT
AAATCTGCTACGTAAAGGAGAGGATGAACCGTTATGCAAAGGTTTTCAGGAGCTGAAGATAACATTTCCA
CCGACATACAAATTCAAGTTGTTTGAAAAGGAAACATATAATACAAAAAGAATCCCGTCGTGGTGCGCTA
GGATTCTCTACAAAAGCTATGCAGTGCCAACTTTCGCACAAGAAGGTACTTACCATTCCGTCCCTAGGTC
CAATGCTCTATTATTTAGCGATCATCAACCCGTTAATCTTACCGTAAGATTACCAAGGTCTACAGGGACG
CCAGTGCCGTGATCCTTACATATCGAAAAGTATCCTTTATCATGGAGCTCTGGCCTGATTGGACAAATTG
GTGACGCAGTCATCGGGTACTGCGGTTGGCTAGTTACTAAGAATGTACATTATTGGATATTAGGTTCTTT
ACTATTATATTTACTATTAAAAATCCTGTAAGGATCCACCGGATCTAGATAACTGATCATAATCAGCCAT
ACCACATTTGTAGAGGTTTTACTTGCTTTAAAAAACCTCCCACACCTCCCCCTGAACCTGAAACATAAAA
TGAATGCAATTGTTGTTGTTAACTTGTTTATTGCAGCTTATAATGGTTACAAATAAAGCAATAGCATCAC
AAATTTCACAAATAAAGCATTTTTTTCACTGCATTCTAGTTGTGGTTTGTCCAAACTCATCAATGTATCT
TAAGGCGTAAATTGTAAGCGTTAATATTTTGTTAAAATTCGCGTTAAATTTTTGTTAAATCAGCTCATTT
TTTAACCAATAGGCCGAAATCGGCAAAATCCCTTATAAATCAAAAGAATAGACCGAGATAGGGT
[37 nt withheld, positions 3285-3321]
AAAGAACGTGGACTCCAACGTCAAAGG
[49 nt withheld, positions 3349-3397]
T
[91 nt withheld, positions 3399-3489]
G
[124 nt withheld, positions 3491-3614]
CAGGTGGCACTTTTCGGGGAAATGTGCGCGGAACCCCTATTTGTTTATTTTTCTAAATACATTCAAATAT
GTATCCGCTCATGAGACAATAACCCTGATAAATGCTTCAATAATATTGAAAAAGGAAGAGTCCTGAGGCG
GAAAGAACCAGCTGTGGAATGTGTGTCAGTTAGGGTGTGGAAAGTCCCCAGGCTCCCCAGCAGGCAGAAG
TATGCAAAGCATGCATCTCAATTAGTCAGCAACCAGGTGTGGAAAGTCCCCAGGCTCCCCAGCAGGCAGA
AGTATGCAAAGCATGCATCTCAATTAGTCAGCAACCATAGTCCCGCCCCTAACTCCGCCCATCCCGCCCC
TAACTCCGCCCAGTTCCGCCCATTCTCCGCCCCATGGCTGACTAATTTTTTTTATTTATGCAGAGGCCGA
GGCCGCCTCGGCCTCTGAGCTATTCCAGAAGTAGTGAGGAGGCTTTTTTGGAGGCCTAGGCTTTTGCAAA
GATCGATCAAGAGACAGGATGAGGATCGTTTCGCATGATTGAACAAGATGGATTGCACGCAGGTTCTCCG
GCCGCTTGGGTGGAGAGGCTATTCGGCTATGACTGGGCACAACAGACAATCGGCTGCTCTGATGCCGCCG
TGTTCCGGCTGTCAGCGCAGGGGCGCCCGGTTCTTTTTGTCAAGACCGACCTGTCCGGTGCCCTGAATGA
ACTGCAAGACGAGGCAGCGCGGCTATCGTGGCTGGCCACGACGGGCGTTCCTTGCGCAGCTGTGCTCGAC
GTTGTCACTGAAGCGGGAAGGGACTGGCTGCTATTGGGCGAAGTGCCGGGGCAGGATCTCCTGTCATCTC
ACCTTGCTCCTGCCGAGAAAGTATCCATCATGGCTGATGCAATGCGGCGGCTGCATACGCTTGATCCGGC
TACCTGCCCATTCGACCACCAAGCGAAACATCGCATCGAGCGAGCACGTACTCGGATGGAAGCCGGTCTT
GTCGATCAGGATGATCTGGACGAAGAGCATCAGGGGCTCGCGCCAGCCGAACTGTTCGCCAGGCTCAAGG
CGAGCATGCCCGACGGCGAGGATCTCGTCGTGACCCATGGCGATGCCTGCTTGCCGAATATCATGGTGGA
AAATGGCCGCTTTTCTGGATTCATCGACTGTGGCCGGCTGGGTGTGGCGGACCGCTATCAGGACATAGCG
TTGGCTACCCGTGATATTGCTGAAGAGCTTGGCGGCGAATGGGCTGACCGCTTCCTCGTGCTTTACGGTA
TCGCCGCTCCCGATTCGCAGCGCATCGCCTTCTATCGCCTTCTTGACGAGTTCTTCTGAGCGGGACTCTG
GGGTTCGAAATGACCGACCAAGCGACGCCCAACCTGCCATCACGAGATTTCGATTCCACCGCCGCCTTCT
ATGAAAGGTTGGGCTTCGGAATCGTTTTCCGGGACGCCGGCTGGATGATCCTCCAGCGCGGGGATCTCAT
GCTGGAGTTCTTCGCCCACCCTAGGGGGAGGCTAACTGAAACACGGAAGGAGACAATACCGGAAGGAACC
CGCGCTATGACGGCAATAAAAAGACAGAATAAAACGCACGGTGTTGGGTCGTTTGTTCATAAACGCGGGG
TTCGGTCCCAGGGCTGGCACTCTGTCGATACCCCACCGAGACCCCATTGGGGCCAATACGCCCGCGTTTC
TTCCTTTTCCCCACCCCACCCCCCAAGTTCGGGTGAAGGCCCAGGGCTCGCAGCCAACGTCGGGGCGGCA
GGCCCTGCCATAGCCTCAGGTTACTCATATATACTTTAGATTGATTTAAAACTTCATTTTTAATTTAAAA
GGATCTAGGTGAAGATCCTTTTTGATAATCTCATGACCAAAATCCCTTAACGTGAGTTTTCGTTCCACTG
AGCGTCAGACCCCGTAGAAAAGATCAAAGGATCTTCTTGAGATCCTTTTTTTCTGCGCGTAATCTGCTGC
TTGCAAACAAAAAAACCACCGCTACCAGCGGTGGTTTGTTTGCCGGATCAAGAGCTACCAACTCTTTTTC
CGAAGGTAACTGGCTTCAGCAGAGCGCAGATACCAAATACTGTCCTTCTAGTGTAGCCGTAGTTAGGCCA
CCACTTCAAGAACTCTGTAGCACCGCCTACATACCTCGCTCTGCTAATCCTGTTACCAGTGGCTGCTGCC
AGTGGCGATAAGTCGTGTCTTACCGGGTTGGACTCAAGACGATAGTTACCGGATAAGGCGCAGCGGTCGG
GCTGAACGGGGGGTTCGTGCACACAGCCCAGCTTGGAGCGAACGACCTACACCGAACTGAGATACCTACA
GCGTGAGCTATGAGAAAGCGCCACGCTTCCCGAAGGGAGAAAGGCGGACAGGTATCCGGTAAGCGGCAGG
GTCGGAACAGGAGAGCGCACGAGGGAGCTTCCAGGGGGAAACGCCTGGTATCTTTATAGTCCTGTCGGGT
TTCGCCACCTCTGACTTGAGCGTCGATTTTTGTGATGCTCGTCAGGGGGGCGGAGCCTATGGAAAAACGC
CAGCAACGCGGCCTTTTTACGGTTCCTGGCCTTTTGCTGGCCTTTTGCTCACATGTTCTTTCCTGCGTTA
TCCCCTGATTCTGTGGATAACCGTATTACCGCCATGCAT
