>Addgene plasmid #20156 | CF-Inp(D281A) | addgene partial sequence | sequence record 26040 | 20156 with SV40pA-R
AAGTTAACAACAACAATTGCATTCATTTTATGTTTCAGGTTCAGGGGGAGGTGTGGGAGGTTTTTTAAAG
CAAGTAAAACCTCTACAAATGTGGTATGGCTGATTATGATCAGTTATCTAGATCCGGTGGATCCTTACAG
GATTTTTAATAGTAAATATAATAGTAAAGAACCTAATATCCAATAATGTACATTCTTAGTAACTAGCCAA
CCGCAGTACCCGATGACTGCGTCACCAATTTGTCCAATCAGGCCAGAGCTCCATGATAAAGGATACTTTT
CGATATGTAAGGATCACGGCACTGGCGTCCCTGTAGACCTTGGTAATCTTACGGTAAGATTAACGGGTTG
ATGATCGCTAAATAATAGAGCATTGGACCTAGGGACGGAATGGTAAGTACCTTCTTGTGCGAAAGTTGGC
ACTGCATAGCTTTTGTAGAGAATCCTAGCGCACCACGACGGGATTCTTTTTGTATTATATGTTTCCTTTT
CAAACAACTTGAATTTGTATGTCGGTGGAAATGTTATCTTCAGCTCCTGAAAACCTTTGCATAACGGTTC
ATCCTCTCCTTTACGTAGCAGATTTAGTTCTTCATGAT
